Addgene plasmid #111569: pZac2.1-GfaABC1D-mCherry-hPMCA2x/b
Purpose: Expresses a plasma membrane calcium pump hPMCA2x/b
Depositing lab: Baljit Khakh. Depositing organization: University of California, Los Angeles (UCLA). Publication: Reducing Astrocyte Calcium Signaling In Vivo Alters Striatal Microcircuits and Causes Repetitive Behavior. Yu X, Taylor AMW, Nagai J, Golshani P, Evans CJ, Coppola G, Khakh BS. Neuron. 2018 Aug 27. pii: S0896-6273(18)30688-3. doi: 10.1016/j.neuron.2018.08.015. PubMed 30174118.
Backbone
  Vector backbone: pZac2.1
  Backbone size w/o insert (bp): 4454
  Total vector size (bp): 8936
Growth in bacteria
  Bacterial resistance: Ampicillin, 100 μg/mL
  Growth temperature: 37°C
  Growth strain: NEB Stable
  Copy number: Low Copy
Gene/Insert
  Gene/Insert name: Plasma membrane calcium pump 2, variant x/b (alt name: PMCA2x/b)
  Species: H. sapiens (human)
  Insert size (bp): 3639
  GenBank ID: NM_001036684.2
  Entrez Gene: ATP2B2 (a.k.a. DFNA82, PMCA2, PMCA2a, PMCA2i)
  Tag / fusion protein: mCherry (N terminal on insert)
Terms and licenses: Academic/Nonprofit Terms; Industry Terms: Not Available to Industry
Depositor comments: This sequence for PMCA2x/b contains a G73D mutation compared to the reference but the depositing lab confirms that this mutation does not affect plasmid function.
How to cite: pZac2.1-GfaABC1D-mCherry-hPMCA2x/b was a gift from Baljit Khakh (Addgene plasmid # 111569 ; http://n2t.net/addgene:111569 ; RRID:Addgene_111569)
