[The description below was written by a language model from this plasmid's Addgene catalogue record and pLannotate feature annotations shown in this document.]
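Description:
pZac2.1-GfaABC1D-mCherry-hPMCA2x/b is an adeno-associated virus (AAV) transfer plasmid of 8,936 bp built on the pZac2.1 backbone. It expresses a human plasma membrane calcium pump as a red fluorescent fusion protein. The expression cassette lies between two AAV2 inverted terminal repeats, which are the cis elements needed to replicate and package the intervening DNA into AAV particles. In bacteria the plasmid is maintained through a ColE1/pUC-type origin and selected with ampicillin via the β-lactamase gene. The catalogue lists it as low copy and grown in a recombination-stabilising strain, a common precaution for ITR-containing plasmids. An f1 origin and remnants of the lac region (lacZα and lacI fragments, lac promoter and operator) are backbone carry-over.

As the name indicates, the cassette is driven by GfaABC1D, a compact GFAP-derived promoter used for astrocyte-selective expression. The automated annotation does not label this promoter, but the unannotated region upstream of the chimeric β-globin/immunoglobulin intron is where it would be expected to sit. After the intron and a short T7 promoter comes mCherry, joined through a linker containing polylinker remnants to the N-terminus of the roughly 3.6 kb ATP2B2 (PMCA2, splice variant x/b) coding sequence. An SV40 polyadenylation signal follows. The annotation tool matched the pump to the mouse orthologue, but the catalogue records the insert as human. The depositor notes a G73D difference from the reference sequence and reports that it does not affect function.

PMCA2 extrudes calcium across the plasma membrane. The associated publication concerns reducing astrocyte calcium signalling in vivo in the striatum, with mCherry marking the expressing cells.
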