Features (pLannotate 1.2.2; 19 found; start..end, strand, type, name):
    846..978     +  intron         chimeric intron: chimera between introns from human β-globin and immunoglobulin heavy chain genes
   1023..1041    +  promoter       T7 promoter: promoter for bacteriophage T7 RNA polymerase
   1047..1754    +  CDS            mCherry: mCherry is a basic (constitutively fluorescent) red fluorescent protein published in 2004, derived from Discosoma sp.. It is reported to be a very rapidly-maturing monomer with low acid sensitivity.
   1796..1815    +  CDS            9xHis (fragment): 9xHis affinity tag
   1833..1878    +  misc_feature   MCS (fragment): multiple cloning site
   1890..5525    +  CDS            Atp2b2: AT2B2_MOUSE - Also known as Pmca2 From Mus musculus (Mouse).
   5568..5689    -  polyA_signal   SV40 poly(A) signal: SV40 polyadenylation signal
   5712..5780    -  CDS            large T antigen (fragment): large T antigen from SV40 (simian virus 40)
   5851..5981    +  repeat_region  AAV2 ITR (fragment): inverted terminal repeat of adeno-associated virus serotype 2 inverted
   5995..6152    +  CDS            lacZα (fragment): LacZα fragment of β-galactosidase; lacZ fragment
   6157..6585    +  rep_origin     f1 ori (sequence partly withheld): f1 bacteriophage origin of replication; arrow indicates direction of (+) strand synthesis
   6638..6742    +  promoter       AmpR promoter: bla
   6743..7603    +  CDS            AmpR: β-lactamase; bla; confers resistance to ampicillin, carbenicillin, and related antibiotics
   7774..8362    +  rep_origin     ori: high-copy-number ColE1/pMB1/pBR322/pUC origin of replication
   8545..8637    +  CDS            lacI (fragment): lac repressor; lacI; The lac repressor binds to the lac operator to inhibit transcription in E. coli. This inhibition can be relieved by adding lactose or isopropyl-β-D-thiogalactopyranoside (IPTG).
   8650..8671    +  protein_bind   CAP binding site: CAP binding activates transcription in the presence of cAMP. E. coli catabolite activator protein
   8686..8716    +  promoter       lac promoter: promoter for the E. coli lac operon
   8724..8740    +  protein_bind   lac operator: The lac repressor binds to the lac operator to inhibit transcription in E. coli. This inhibition can be relieved by adding lactose or isopropyl-β-D-thiogalactopyranoside (IPTG). lac repressor encoded by lacI
   8801..8931    -  repeat_region  AAV2 ITR (fragment): inverted terminal repeat of adeno-associated virus serotype 2 inverted
>Addgene plasmid #111569 | pZac2.1-GfaABC1D-mCherry-hPMCA2x/b | addgene full sequence | sequence record 212680 | Addgene NGS Result
TTAATGATTAACCCGCCATGCTACTTATCTACGTAGCCATGCTCTAGGAAGATCTAACATATCCTGGTGT
GGAGTAGGGGACGCTGCTCTGACAGAGGCTCGGGGGCCTGAGCTGGCTCTGTGAGCTGGGGAGGAGGCAG
ACAGCCAGGCCTTGTCTGCAAGCAGACCTGGCAGCATTGGGCTGGCCGCCCCCCAGGGCCTCCTCTTCAT
GCCCAGTGAATGACTCACCTTGGCACAGACACAATGTTCGGGGTGGGCACAGTGCCTGCTTCCCGCCGCA
CCCCAGCCCCCCTCAAATGCCTTCCGAGAAGCCCATTGAGCAGGGGGCTTGCATTGCACCCCAGCCTGAC
AGCCTGGCATCTTGGGATAAAAGCAGCACAGCCCCCTAGGGGCTGCCCTTGCTGTGTGGCGCCACCGGCG
GTGGAGAACAAGGCTCTATTCAGCCTGTGCCCAGGAAAGGGGATCAGGGGATGCCCAGGCATGGACAGTG
GGTGGCAGGGGGGGAGAGGAGGGCTGTCTGCTTCCCAGAAGTCCAAGGACACAAATGGGTGAGGGGAGAG
CTCTCCCCATAGCTGGGCTGCGGCCCAACCCCACCCCCTCAGGCTATGCCAGGGGGTGTTGCCAGGGGCA
CCCGGGCATCGCCAGTCTAGCCCACTCCTTCATAAAGCCCTCGCATCCCAGGAGCGAGCAGAGCCAGAGC
AGGTTGGAGAGGAGACGCATCACCTCCGCTGCTCGCAAGCTTTATTGCGGTAGTTTATCACAGTTAAATT
GCTAACGCAGTCAGTGCTTCTGACACAACAGTCTCGAACTTAAGCTGCAGAAGTTGGTCGTGAGGCACTG
GGCAGGTAAGTATCAAGGTTACAAGACAGGTTTAAGGAGACCAATAGAAACTGGGCTTGTCGAGACAGAG
AAGACTCTTGCGTTTCTGATAGGCACCTATTGGTCTTACTGACATCCACTTTGCCTTTCTCTCCACAGGT
GTCCACTCCCAGTTCAATTACAGCTCTTAAGGCTAGAGTACTTAATACGACTCACTATAGGCTAGCATGG
TGAGCAAGGGCGAGGAGGATAACATGGCCATCATCAAGGAGTTCATGCGCTTCAAGGTGCACATGGAGGG
CTCCGTGAACGGCCACGAGTTCGAGATCGAGGGCGAGGGCGAGGGCCGCCCCTACGAGGGCACCCAGACC
GCCAAGCTGAAGGTGACCAAGGGTGGCCCCCTGCCCTTCGCCTGGGACATCCTGTCCCCTCAGTTCATGT
ACGGCTCCAAGGCCTACGTGAAGCACCCCGCCGACATCCCCGACTACTTGAAGCTGTCCTTCCCCGAGGG
CTTCAAGTGGGAGCGCGTGATGAACTTCGAGGACGGCGGCGTGGTGACCGTGACCCAGGACTCCTCCCTG
CAGGACGGCGAGTTCATCTACAAGGTGAAGCTGCGCGGCACCAACTTCCCCTCCGACGGCCCCGTAATGC
AGAAGAAGACCATGGGCTGGGAGGCCTCCTCCGAGCGGATGTACCCCGAGGACGGCGCCCTGAAGGGCGA
GATCAAGCAGAGGCTGAAGCTGAAGGACGGCGGCCACTACGACGCTGAGGTCAAGACCACCTACAAGGCC
AAGAAGCCCGTGCAGCTGCCCGGCGCCTACAACGTCAACATCAAGTTGGACATCACCTCCCACAACGAGG
ACTACACCATCGTGGAACAGTACGAACGCGCCGAGGGCCGCCACTCCACCGGCGGCATGGACGAGCTGTA
CAAGTCCGGACTCAGATCCTACCCCTATGATGTGCCTGACTATGCCCACCACCACCACCACCACCTGGTG
CCCAGGGGCAGCAGATCTCGAGCTCAAGCTTCGAATTCTGCAGTCGACGGTACCGCGGTGGCGGCCGCCA
TGGGTGACATGACCAACAGCGACTTTTACTCCAAAAACCAAAGAAATGAGTCGAGCCATGGGGGCGAGTT
CGGGTGCACAATGGAGGAGCTCCGCTCCCTCATGGAGCTGCGGGGCACTGAGGCTGTGGTCAAGATCAAG
GAGACTTATGGGGACACCGAAGCCATCTGCCGGCGCCTCAAAACCTCACCTGTTGAAGGTTTGCCGGACA
CCGCTCCAGACCTGGAAAAGAGAAAGCAAATTTTTGGGCAAAACTTTATACCTCCAAAGAAGCCAAAAAC
CTTCCTGCAGCTCGTGTGGGAGGCGCTGCAGGACGTGACGCTCATCATCCTGGAGATTGCCGCCATCATC
TCCCTGGGGCTGTCCTTCTACCACCCGCCCGGCGAGGGCAACGAAGGATGTGCGACGGCCCAGGGTGGGG
CAGAGGATGAAGGAGAGGCAGAGGCAGGTTGGATCGAGGGGGCCGCCATTCTCCTCTCAGTTATCTGTGT
GGTCCTGGTCACGGCCTTCAATGACTGGAGCAAAGAGAAACAGTTCCGGGGCCTGCAGAGCCGCATCGAG
CAGGAACAGAAATTTACCGTAGTCCGGGCTGGCCAGGTGGTGCAGATCCCTGTGGCTGAGATCGTGGTTG
GGGACATAGCCCAGGTCAAATATGGTGACCTCCTCCCTGCCGACGGCCTCTTCATCCAGGGCAATGACCT
CAAGATTGATGAAAGCTCCCTAACTGGAGAGTCTGACCAGGTGCGCAAGTCCGTGGACAAGGACCCCATG
CTGCTGTCAGGAACCCACGTGATGGAGGGCTCAGGACGGATGTTGGTGACTGCTGTGGGTGTGAACTCTC
AGACTGGCATCATCTTTACCCTCCTGGGGGCTGGTGGTGAAGAGGAAGAGAAGAAAGACAAAAAAGGTAA
AATGCAGGATGGCAATGTGGACGCCAGCCAGAGCAAAGCCAAACAACAGGACGGGGCAGCCGCCATGGAG
ATGCAGCCCCTCAAGAGTGCCGAGGGCGGCGACGCTGACGACAGGAAGAAGGCCAGCATGCACAAGAAGG
AGAAGTCCGTGCTGCAGGGCAAGCTCACCAAGCTGGCTGTGCAGATCGGGAAGGCGGGCTTGGTGATGTC
AGCCATCACGGTGATCATCCTGGTGCTCTACTTCACTGTGGACACCTTCGTGGTCAACAAGAAGCCGTGG
CTGCCTGAGTGCACGCCCGTCTACGTGCAGTACTTTGTCAAGTTCTTCATCATTGGCGTGACGGTGCTGG
TGGTCGCCGTGCCCGAGGGGCTCCCTCTGGCCGTCACCATCTCGTTGGCCTATTCGGTGAAGAAAATGAT
GAAGGACAACAACCTGGTACGCCACCTGGATGCCTGTGAGACCATGGGCAATGCCACAGCCATCTGCTCA
GACAAGACAGGCACGCTGACCACCAATCGCATGACAGTGGTACAGGCCTATGTCGGCGACGTCCACTATA
AAGAGATCCCCGACCCCAGCTCCATCAACACCAAGACCATGGAGCTGCTGATCAATGCCATCGCCATCAA
CAGCGCCTACACCACCAAGATTCTGCCCCCAGAGAAGGAGGGCGCCCTGCCTCGGCAGGTGGGCAACAAG
ACGGAGTGCGGCCTGCTGGGCTTCGTGCTGGACCTGAAGCAGGACTACGAGCCCGTGCGCAGCCAGATGC
CAGAGGAGAAGTTGTACAAAGTGTACACCTTCAACTCCGTGCGCAAGTCCATGAGCACTGTCATCAAGCT
GCCCGACGAGAGCTTCCGCATGTACAGCAAGGGGGCTTCTGAGATCGTGCTCAAGAAGTGCTGCAAAATC
CTCAATGGGGCGGGAGAGCCTCGTGTCTTCCGGCCCCGCGACCGGGACGAGATGGTAAAGAAGGTGATTG
AGCCCATGGCTTGCGATGGGCTCCGCACTATCTGCGTGGCCTACCGCGACTTCCCCAGCAGCCCGGAGCC
GGACTGGGACAATGAGAATGACATCCTCAACGAACTCACCTGCATCTGCGTGGTGGGCATCGAGGACCCG
GTGCGGCCAGAGGTCCCAGAAGCCATCCGCAAGTGCCAGCGGGCAGGCATCACGGTCCGCATGGTCACTG
GCGACAATATCAACACGGCTCGGGCCATCGCCATCAAGTGTGGCATCATCCATCCTGGGGAGGACTTTCT
GTGCCTCGAGGGCAAGGAGTTCAACAGGAGGATCCGCAACGAGAAGGGGGAGATTGAGCAGGAGCGAATT
GACAAGATCTGGCCAAAGCTGCGGGTGCTGGCTCGCTCCTCCCCAACGGACAAGCATACCCTGGTTAAAG
GCATCATCGACAGCACACACACTGAGCAGCGGCAGGTGGTGGCCGTGACGGGGGACGGGACCAACGACGG
GCCTGCACTCAAGAAGGCCGACGTGGGCTTCGCCATGGGCATCGCAGGCACTGACGTGGCCAAGGAGGCC
TCAGACATCATCCTGACAGACGACAATTTCAGCAGCATCGTCAAGGCAGTGATGTGGGGCCGCAACGTCT
ATGACAGCATCTCCAAATTCTTGCAGTTCCAGCTCACCGTCAACGTGGTGGCCGTGATTGTGGCCTTCAC
AGGCGCCTGCATCACGCAGGACTCCCCTCTGAAGGCCGTGCAGATGCTCTGGGTGAACCTCATCATGGAC
ACGTTTGCCTCGCTGGCACTGGCCACTGAGCCGCCCACGGAGACCCTGCTGCTGAGGAAGCCGTACGGCC
GCAACAAGCCGCTCATCTCCAGGACCATGATGAAGAACATCCTGGGCCATGCTGTCTACCAGCTTGCCCT
CATCTTCACCCTGCTCTTTGTTGGCGAGAAGATGTTCCAGATCGACAGCGGGAGGAACGCGCCCCTGCAT
TCGCCACCCTCAGAACATTACACCATCATCTTCAACACCTTCGTCATGATGCAGCTCTTCAACGAGATCA
ACGCCCGCAAGATCCACGGCGAGCGCAATGTCTTTGACGGCATCTTCCGGAACCCCATCTTCTGCACCAT
CGTGCTGGGCACCTTTGCCATCCAGATAGTGATCGTGCAGTTTGGAGGGAAGCCATTCAGCTGCTCTCCA
CTGCAGCTGGACCAGTGGATGTGGTGCATATTCATTGGGTTAGGAGAGCTCGTTTGGGGCCAGGTCATCG
CCACCATCCCGACCAGCAGACTCAAGTTCCTCAAGGAGGCAGGCAGGCTCACACAGAAGGAGGAGATCCC
GGAGGAGGAGCTCAACGAGGACGTGGAGGAGATCGACCACGCGGAGCGGGAGCTGCGGCGGGGCCAGATC
CTGTGGTTCCGAGGCCTGAATCGGATCCAGACACAGATCCGCGTCGTGAAGGCGTTCCGTAGCTCTCTCT
ATGAAGGTTTAGAAAAGCCTGAATCTCGAACCTCCATCCATAACTTCATGGCTCATCCTGAATTCCGGAT
CGAAGATTCCCAGCCCCACATCCCCCTCATTGATGACACCGACCTGGAAGAAGATGCCGCGCTCAAGCAG
AACTCGAGCCCGCCGTCATCCCTCAACAAGAACAACAGCGCCATCGACAGTGGGATCAACCTGACGACCG
ACACAAGCAAATCAGCTACCTCTTCAAGTCCAGGGAGCCCCATCCACAGCCTGGAGACGTCGCTTTAGTC
TAGAGTCGACCCGGGCGGCCGCTTCGAGCAGACATGATAAGATACATTGATGAGTTTGGACAAACCACAA
CTAGAATGCAGTGAAAAAAATGCTTTATTTGTGAAATTTGTGATGCTATTGCTTTATTTGTAACCATTAT
AAGCTGCAATAAACAAGTTAACAACAACAATTGCATTCATTTTATGTTTCAGGTTCAGGGGGAGATGTGG
GAGGTTTTTTAAAGCAAGTAAAACCTCTACAAATGTGGTAAAATCGATAAGGATCTTCCTAGAGCATGGC
TACGTAGATAAGTAGCATGGCGGGTTAATCATTAACTACAAGGAACCCCTAGTGATGGAGTTGGCCACTC
CCTCTCTGCGCGCTCGCTCGCTCACTGAGGCCGGGCGACCAAAGGTCGCCCGACGCCCGGGCTTTGCCCG
GGCGGCCTCAGTGAGCGAGCGAGCGCGCAGCCTTAATTAACCTAATTCACTGGCCGTCGTTTTACAACGT
CGTGACTGGGAAAACCCTGGCGTTACCCAACTTAATCGCCTTGCAGCACATCCCCCTTTCGCCAGCTGGC
GTAATAGCGAAGAGGCCCGCACCGATCGCCCTTCCCAACAGTTGCGCAGCCTGAATGGCGAATGGG
[124 nt withheld, positions 6157-6280]
C
[91 nt withheld, positions 6282-6372]
A
[49 nt withheld, positions 6374-6422]
CCTTTGACGTTGGAGTCCACGTTCTTT
[37 nt withheld, positions 6450-6486]
ACCCTATCTCGGTCTATTCTTTTGATTTATAAGGGATTTTGCCGATTTCGGCCTATTGGTTAAAAAATGA
GCTGATTTAACAAAAATTTAACGCGAATTTTAACAAAATATTAACGCTTACAATTTAGGTGGCACTTTTC
GGGGAAATGTGCGCGGAACCCCTATTTGTTTATTTTTCTAAATACATTCAAATATGTATCCGCTCATGAG
ACAATAACCCTGATAAATGCTTCAATAATATTGAAAAAGGAAGAGTATGAGTATTCAACATTTCCGTGTC
GCCCTTATTCCCTTTTTTGCGGCATTTTGCCTTCCTGTTTTTGCTCACCCAGAAACGCTGGTGAAAGTAA
AAGATGCTGAAGATCAGTTGGGTGCACGAGTGGGTTACATCGAACTGGATCTCAACAGCGGTAAGATCCT
TGAGAGTTTTCGCCCCGAAGAACGTTTTCCAATGATGAGCACTTTTAAAGTTCTGCTATGTGGCGCGGTA
TTATCCCGTATTGACGCCGGGCAAGAGCAACTCGGTCGCCGCATACACTATTCTCAGAATGACTTGGTTG
AGTACTCACCAGTCACAGAAAAGCATCTTACGGATGGCATGACAGTAAGAGAATTATGCAGTGCTGCCAT
AACCATGAGTGATAACACTGCGGCCAACTTACTTCTGACAACGATCGGAGGACCGAAGGAGCTAACCGCT
TTTTTGCACAACATGGGGGATCATGTAACTCGCCTTGATCGTTGGGAACCGGAGCTGAATGAAGCCATAC
CAAACGACGAGCGTGACACCACGATGCCTGTAGCAATGGCAACAACGTTGCGCAAACTATTAACTGGCGA
ACTACTTACTCTAGCTTCCCGGCAACAATTAATAGACTGGATGGAGGCGGATAAAGTTGCAGGACCACTT
CTGCGCTCGGCCCTTCCGGCTGGCTGGTTTATTGCTGATAAATCTGGAGCCGGTGAGCGTGGGTCTCGCG
GTATCATTGCAGCACTGGGGCCAGATGGTAAGCCCTCCCGTATCGTAGTTATCTACACGACGGGGAGTCA
GGCAACTATGGATGAACGAAATAGACAGATCGCTGAGATAGGTGCCTCACTGATTAAGCATTGGTAACTG
TCAGACCAAGTTTACTCATATATACTTTAGATTGATTTAAAACTTCATTTTTAATTTAAAAGGATCTAGG
TGAAGATCCTTTTTGATAATCTCATGACCAAAATCCCTTAACGTGAGTTTTCGTTCCACTGAGCGTCAGA
CCCCGTAGAAAAGATCAAAGGATCTTCTTGAGATCCTTTTTTTCTGCGCGTAATCTGCTGCTTGCAAACA
AAAAAACCACCGCTACCAGCGGTGGTTTGTTTGCCGGATCAAGAGCTACCAACTCTTTTTCCGAAGGTAA
CTGGCTTCAGCAGAGCGCAGATACCAAATACTGTTCTTCTAGTGTAGCCGTAGTTAGGCCACCACTTCAA
GAACTCTGTAGCACCGCCTACATACCTCGCTCTGCTAATCCTGTTACCAGTGGCTGCTGCCAGTGGCGAT
AAGTCGTGTCTTACCGGGTTGGACTCAAGACGATAGTTACCGGATAAGGCGCAGCGGTCGGGCTGAACGG
GGGGTTCGTGCACACAGCCCAGCTTGGAGCGAACGACCTACACCGAACTGAGATACCTACAGCGTGAGCT
ATGAGAAAGCGCCACGCTTCCCGAAGGGAGAAAGGCGGACAGGTATCCGGTAAGCGGCAGGGTCGGAACA
GGAGAGCGCACGAGGGAGCTTCCAGGGGGAAACGCCTGGTATCTTTATAGTCCTGTCGGGTTTCGCCACC
TCTGACTTGAGCGTCGATTTTTGTGATGCTCGTCAGGGGGGCGGAGCCTATGGAAAAACGCCAGCAACGC
GGCCTTTTTACGGTTCCTGGCCTTTTGCTGGCCTTTTGCTCACATGTTCTTTCCTGCGTTATCCCCTGAT
TCTGTGGATAACCGTATTACCGCCTTTGAGTGAGCTGATACCGCTCGCCGCAGCCGAACGACCGAGCGCA
GCGAGTCAGTGAGCGAGGAAGCGGAAGAGCGCCCAATACGCAAACCGCCTCTCCCCGCGCGTTGGCCGAT
TCATTAATGCAGCTGGCACGACAGGTTTCCCGACTGGAAAGCGGGCAGTGAGCGCAACGCAATTAATGTG
AGTTAGCTCACTCATTAGGCACCCCAGGCTTTACACTTTATGCTTCCGGCTCGTATGTTGTGTGGAATTG
TGAGCGGATAACAATTTCACACAGGAAACAGCTATGACCATGATTACGCCAGATTTAATTAAGGCCTTAA
TTAGGCTGCGCGCTCGCTCGCTCACTGAGGCCGCCCGGGCAAAGCCCGGGCGTCGGGCGACCTTTGGTCG
CCCGGCCTCAGTGAGCGAGCGAGCGCGCAGAGAGGGAGTGGCCAACTCCATCACTAGGGGTTCCTTGTAG
